Addgene plasmid #152393: pGBW-m4133982
Purpose: Mammalian expression plasmid for SARS-CoV-2 ORF8 protein
Depositing lab: Ginkgo Bioworks & Benjie Chen.
Backbone
  Vector backbone: pTwist_CMV_6
  Backbone size w/o insert (bp): 4180
  Vector type: Mammalian Expression
Growth in bacteria
  Bacterial resistance: Ampicillin, 100 μg/mL
  Growth temperature: 37°C
  Growth strain: DH5alpha
  Copy number: High Copy
Gene/Insert
  Gene/Insert name: SARS-CoV-2 ORF8 protein
  Species: Severe acute respiratory syndrome coronavirus 2
  Insert size (bp): 359
  Mutation: wt
  Entrez Gene: ORF8 (a.k.a. GU280_gp09)
  Promoter: CMV
  Tag / fusion protein: Cleavable TEV;3xFlag (C terminal on backbone)
  Cloning method: Unknown
Resource information
  A portion of this plasmid was derived from a plasmid made by: GinkgoBioworks
Depositor comments: NCBI reference sequence: YP_009724396.1
How to cite: pGBW-m4133982 was a gift from Ginkgo Bioworks & Benjie Chen (Addgene plasmid # 152393 ; http://n2t.net/addgene:152393 ; RRID:Addgene_152393)
