[The description below was written by a language model from this plasmid's Addgene catalogue record and pLannotate feature annotations shown in this document.]
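Description:
pGBW-m4133982 is a mammalian expression plasmid built on the pTwist_CMV_6 backbone for producing the wild-type ORF8 accessory protein of SARS-CoV-2 in transfected cells. It is maintained in E. coli as a high-copy plasmid through a ColE1/pUC-type origin of replication and is selected with ampicillin via a β-lactamase (AmpR) gene. The sequenced record is about 4.6 kb. No mammalian selection marker is annotated, so the plasmid appears suited to transient expression.

The ORF8 coding sequence, identified in the feature table by its match to the viral NS8 protein, sits at the start of the circular record and is driven by the human cytomegalovirus immediate-early enhancer and promoter located just upstream across the numbering origin. The annotation software recognises the promoter only as fragments and as a truncated CMV variant, while the catalogue simply lists CMV. According to the catalogue, the backbone supplies a C-terminal tag consisting of a TEV protease cleavage site followed by 3xFLAG. The feature table detects only a FLAG fragment downstream of the ORF, which is consistent with this tag but does not annotate it in full. The tag allows antibody-based detection or affinity capture, and it can be removed by TEV cleavage. An SV40 polyadenylation signal lies after the cassette.

The expression unit is flanked by 5' and 3' β-globin insulator elements, T7 and rrnG transcription terminators and a synthetic poly(A) signal upstream of the enhancer. These elements presumably limit transcriptional read-through between the mammalian cassette and the bacterial backbone. ORF8 is described as a modulator of host immune responses, and the tagged construct is suited to expression, localisation and interaction studies of this protein.
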