Features (pLannotate 1.2.2; 17 found; start..end, strand, type, name):
      5..367     +  CDS            NS8_SARS2: Experimental evidence at protein level: Swiss-Prot protein existence level 1. Plays a role in modulating host immune response (PubMed:31986261). Binds to IL17RA receptor, leading to IL17 pathway activation and an increased secretion of pro-inflammatory factors. Contributes to cytokine storm during COVID-19 infection. From Severe acute respiratory syndrome coronavirus 2 (2019-nCoV) (SARS-CoV-2).
    434..456     +  CDS            FLAG (fragment): FLAG® epitope tag, followed by an enterokinase cleavage site
    510..631     -  polyA_signal   SV40 poly(A) signal: SV40 polyadenylation signal
    654..723     -  CDS            large T antigen (fragment): large T antigen from SV40 (simian virus 40)
    746..792     +  terminator     T7 terminator: transcription terminator for bacteriophage T7 RNA polymerase
    822..958     +  terminator     rrnG terminator: transcription terminator from the E. coli ribosomal RNA rrnG operon (Albrechtsen et al., 1991)
   1003..1074    +  misc_feature   3' β-globin insulator: insulator downstream of the human β-globin locus (Farrell et al., 2002)
   1300..1888    -  rep_origin     ori: high-copy-number ColE1/pMB1/pBR322/pUC origin of replication
   2060..2124    -  CDS            bla(M) (fragment): β-lactamase lacking the signal sequence; bla(M); allows cytosolic expression of β-lactamase
   2634..3494    +  CDS            AmpR: β-lactamase; bla; confers resistance to ampicillin, carbenicillin, and related antibiotics
   3507..3643    +  terminator     rrnG terminator: transcription terminator from the E. coli ribosomal RNA rrnG operon (Albrechtsen et al., 1991)
   3795..3866    +  misc_feature   5' β-globin insulator: insulator upstream of the human β-globin locus (Farrell et al., 2002)
   3871..3917    -  terminator     T7 terminator: transcription terminator for bacteriophage T7 RNA polymerase
   3935..3983    -  polyA_signal   poly(A) signal: synthetic polyadenylation signal
   4064..4367    +  enhancer       CMV enhancer: human cytomegalovirus immediate early enhancer
   4440..4457    -  promoter       CMV promoter (fragment): human cytomegalovirus (CMV) immediate early promoter
   4520..4571    +  promoter       CMVd2 promoter: truncated human cytomegalovirus (CMV) immediate early promoter that yields moderately reduced expression relative to the full-length promoter
>Addgene plasmid #152393 | pGBW-m4133982 | addgene full sequence | sequence record 383942 | Addgene NGS Result
CACCATGAAATTTCTTGTTTTCTTAGGAATCATCACAACTGTAGCTGCATTTCACCAAGAATGTAGTTTA
CAGTCATGTACTCAACATCAACCATATGTAGTTGATGACCCGTGTCCTATTCACTTCTATTCTAAATGGT
ATATTAGAGTAGGAGCTAGAAAATCAGCACCTTTAATTGAATTGTGCGTGGATGAGGCTGGTTCTAAATC
ACCCATTCAGTACATCGATATCGGTAATTATACAGTTTCCTGTTTACCTTTTACAATTAATTGCCAGGAA
CCTAAATTGGGTAGTCTTGTAGTGCGTTGTTCGTTCTATGAAGACTTTTTAGAGTATCATGACGTTCGTG
TTGTTTTAGATTTCATCGAAAACCTTTACTTTCAGTCGATGGATTATAAGGACCACGATGGAGACTACAA
AGATCATGACATTGATTACAAGGACGACGATGACAAATAAGCTAGCTTGACTGACTGAGATACAGCGTAC
CTTCAGCTCACAGACATGATAAGATACATTGATGAGTTTGGACAAACCACAACTAGAATGCAGTGAAAAA
AATGCTTTATTTGTGAAATTTGTGATGCTATTGCTTTATTTGTAACCATTATAAGCTGCAATAAACAAGT
TAACAACAACAATTGCATTCATTTTATGTTTCAGGTTCAGGGGGAGGTGTGGGAGGTTTTTTAAAGCAAG
TAAAACCTCTACAAATGTGGTATTGGCCCATCTCTATCGGTATCGTAGCATAACCCCTTGGGGCCTCTAA
ACGGGTCTTGAGGGGTTTTTTGTGCCCCTCGGGCCGGATTGCTATCTACCGGCATTGGCGCAGAAAAAAA
TGCCTGATGCGACGCTGCGCGTCTTATACTCCCACATATGCCAGATTCAGCAACGGATACGGCTTCCCCA
ACTTGCCCACTTCCATACGTGTCCTCCTTACCAGAAATTTATCCTTAAGGTCGTCAGCTATCCTGCAGGC
GATCTCTCGATTTCGATCAAGACATTCCTTTAATGGTCTTTTCTGGACACCACTAGGGGTCAGAAGTAGT
TCATCAAACTTTCTTCCCTCCCTAATCTCATTGGTTACCTTGGGCTATCGAAACTTAATTAACCAGTCAA
GTCAGCTACTTGGCGAGATCGACTTGTCTGGGTTTCGACTACGCTCAGAATTGCGTCAGTCAAGTTCGAT
CTGGTCCTTGCTATTGCACCCGTTCTCCGATTACGAGTTTCATTTAAATCATGTGAGCAAAAGGCCAGCA
AAAGGCCAGGAACCGTAAAAAGGCCGCGTTGCTGGCGTTTTTCCATAGGCTCCGCCCCCCTGACGAGCAT
CACAAAAATCGACGCTCAAGTCAGAGGTGGCGAAACCCGACAGGACTATAAAGATACCAGGCGTTTCCCC
CTGGAAGCTCCCTCGTGCGCTCTCCTGTTCCGACCCTGCCGCTTACCGGATACCTGTCCGCCTTTCTCCC
TTCGGGAAGCGTGGCGCTTTCTCATAGCTCACGCTGTAGGTATCTCAGTTCGGTGTAGGTCGTTCGCTCC
AAGCTGGGCTGTGTGCACGAACCCCCCGTTCAGCCCGACCGCTGCGCCTTATCCGGTAACTATCGTCTTG
AGTCCAACCCGGTAAGACACGACTTATCGCCACTGGCAGCAGCCACTGGTAACAGGATTAGCAGAGCGAG
GTATGTAGGCGGTGCTACAGAGTTCTTGAAGTGGTGGCCTAACTACGGCTACACTAGAAGAACAGTATTT
GGTATCTGCGCTCTGCTGAAGCCAGTTACCTTCGGAAAAAGAGTTGGTAGCTCTTGATCCGGCAAACAAA
CCACCGCTGGTAGCGGTGGTTTTTTTGTTTGCAAGCAGCAGATTACGCGCAGAAAAAAAGGATCTCAAGA
AGATCCTTTGATCTTTTCTACGGGGTCTGACGCTCAGTGGAACGAAAACTCACGTTAAGGGATTTTGGTC
ATGAGATTATCAAAAAGGATCTTCACCTAGATCCTTTTAAATTAAAAATGAAGTTTTAAATCAATCTAAA
GTATATATGAGTAAACTTGGTCTGACAGTTACCAATGCTTAATCAGTGAGGCACCTATCTCAGCGATCTG
TCTATTTCGTTCATCCATAGTTGCATTTAAATTTCCGAACTCTCCAAGGCCCTCGTCGGAAAATCTTCAA
ACCTTTCGTCCGATCCATCTTGCAGGCTACCTCTCGAACGAACTATCGCAAGTCTCTTGGCCGGCCTTGC
GCCTTGGCTATTGCTTGGCAGCGCCTATCGCCAGGTATTACTCCAATCCCGAATATCCGAGATCGGGATC
ACCCGAGAGAAGTTCAACCTACATCCTCAATCCCGATCTATCCGAGATCCGAGGAATATCGAAATCGGGG
CGCGCCTGGTGTACCGAGAACGATCCTCTCAGTGCGAGTCTCGACGATCCATATCGTTGCTTGGCAGTCA
GCCAGTCGGAATCCAGCTTGGGACCCAGGAAGTCCAATCGTCAGATATTGTACTCAAGCCTGGTCACGGC
AGCGTACCGATCTGTTTAAACCTAGATATTGATAGTCTGATCGGTCAACGTATAATCGAGTCCTAGCTTT
TGCAAACATCTATCAAGAGACAGGATCAGCAGGAGGCTTTCGCATGAGTATTCAACATTTCCGTGTCGCC
CTTATTCCCTTTTTTGCGGCATTTTGCCTTCCTGTTTTTGCTCACCCAGAAACGCTGGTGAAAGTAAAAG
ATGCTGAAGATCAGTTGGGTGCGCGAGTGGGTTACATCGAACTGGATCTCAACAGCGGTAAGATCCTTGA
GAGTTTTCGCCCCGAAGAACGCTTTCCAATGATGAGCACTTTTAAAGTTCTGCTATGTGGCGCGGTATTA
TCCCGTATTGACGCCGGGCAAGAGCAACTCGGTCGCCGCATACACTATTCTCAGAATGACTTGGTTGAGT
ATTCACCAGTCACAGAAAAGCATCTTACGGATGGCATGACAGTAAGAGAATTATGCAGTGCTGCCATAAC
CATGAGTGATAACACTGCGGCCAACTTACTTCTGACAACGATTGGAGGACCGAAGGAGCTAACCGCTTTT
TTGCACAACATGGGGGATCATGTAACTCGCCTTGATCGTTGGGAACCGGAGCTGAATGAAGCCATACCAA
ACGACGAGCGTGACACCACGATGCCTGTAGCAATGGCAACAACCTTGCGTAAACTATTAACTGGCGAACT
ACTTACTCTAGCTTCCCGGCAACAGTTGATAGACTGGATGGAGGCGGATAAAGTTGCAGGACCACTTCTG
CGCTCGGCCCTTCCGGCTGGCTGGTTTATTGCTGATAAATCTGGAGCCGGTGAGCGTGGGTCTCGCGGTA
TCATTGCAGCACTGGGGCCAGATGGTAAGCCCTCCCGTATCGTAGTTATCTACACGACGGGGAGTCAGGC
AACTATGGATGAACGAAATAGACAGATCGCTGAGATAGGTGCCTCACTGATTAAGCATTGGTAACCGATT
CTAGGTGCATTGGCGCAGAAAAAAATGCCTGATGCGACGCTGCGCGTCTTATACTCCCACATATGCCAGA
TTCAGCAACGGATACGGCTTCCCCAACTTGCCCACTTCCATACGTGTCCTCCTTACCAGAAATTTATCCT
TAAGATCCCGAATCGTTTAAACTCGACTCTGGCTCTATCGAATCTCCGTCGTTTCGAGCTTACGCGAACA
GCCGTGGCGCTCATTTGCTCGTCGGGCATCGAATCTCGTCAGCTATCGTCAGCTTACCTTTTTGGCAGCG
ATCGCGGCTCCCGACATCTTGGACCATTAGCTCCACAGGTATCTTCTTCCCTCTAGTGGTCATAACAGCA
GCTTCAGCTACCTCTCAATTCAAAAAACCCCTCAAGACCCGTTTAGAGGCCCCAAGGGGTTATGCTATCA
ATCGTTGCGTTACACACACAAAAAACCAACACACATCCATCTTCGATGGATAGCGATTTTATTATCTAAC
TGCTGATCGAGTGTAGCCAGATCTAGTAATCAATTACGGGGTCATTAGTTCATAGCCCATATATGGAGTT
CCGCGTTACATAACTTACGGTAAATGGCCCGCCTGGCTGACCGCCCAACGACCCCCGCCCATTGACGTCA
ATAATGACGTATGTTCCCATAGTAACGCCAATAGGGACTTTCCATTGACGTCAATGGGTGGAGTATTTAC
GGTAAACTGCCCACTTGGCAGTACATCAAGTGTATCATATGCCAAGTACGCCCCCTATTGACGTCAATGA
CGGTAAATGGCCCGCCTGGCATTATGCCCAGTACATGACCTTATGGGACTTTCCTACTTGGCAGTACATC
TACGTATTAGTCATCGCTATTACCATGCTGATGCGGTTTTGGCAGTACATCAATGGGCGTGGATAGCGGT
TTGACTCACGGGGATTTCCAAGTCTCCACCCCATTGACGTCAATGGGAGTTTGTTTTGGCACCAAAATCA
ACGGGACTTTCCAAAATGTCGTAACAACTCCGCCCCATTGACGCAAATGGGCGGTAGGCGTGTACGGTGG
GAGGTCTATATAAGCAGAGCTGGTTTAGTGAACCGTCAGATCAGATCTTTGTCGATCCTACCATCCACTC
GACACACCCGCCAGCGGCCGC
